>Addgene plasmid #87454 | alpha1Ddelta-G12-FRB | addgene full sequence | sequence record 175201 | Addgene NGS Result
GACATTGATTATTGACTAGTTATTAATAGTAATCAATTACGGGGTCATTAGTTCATAGCCCATATATGGA
GTTCCGCGTTACATAACTTACGGTAAATGGCCCGCCTGGCTGACCGCCCAACGACCCCCGCCCATTGACG
TCAATAATGACGTATGTTCCCATAGTAACGCCAATAGGGACTTTCCATTGACGTCAATGGGTGGAGTATT
TACGGTAAACTGCCCACTTGGCAGTACATCAAGTGTATCATATGCCAAGTACGCCCCCTATTGACGTCAA
TGACGGTAAATGGCCCGCCTGGCATTATGCCCAGTACATGACCTTATGGGACTTTCCTACTTGGCAGTAC
ATCTACGTATTAGTCATCGCTATTACCATGGTGATGCGGTTTTGGCAGTACATCAATGGGCGTGGATAGC
GGTTTGACTCACGGGGATTTCCAAGTCTCCACCCCATTGACGTCAATGGGAGTTTGTTTTGGCACCAAAA
TCAACGGGACTTTCCAAAATGTCGTAACAACTCCGCCCCATTGACGCAAATGGGCGGTAGGCGTGTACGG
TGGGAGGTCTATATAAGCAGAGCTCTCTGGCTAACTAGAGAACCCACTGCTTACTGGCTTATCGAAATTA
ATACGACTCACTATAGGGAGACCCAAGCTAGCTGTTCGTGGAAATGCAGCATCAACGGCAGCAGCAAGAG
GACCACGCGAACGAGGCAAACTATGCAAGAGGCACCAGACTCCCTATTTCTGGTGAAGGACCAACTTCTC
AGCCGAACAGCTCCAAGCAAACCGTCCTGTCTTGGCAAGCTGCAATTGATGCTGCTAGACAGGCCAAGGC
CGCCCAGACCATGAGCACGTCTGCACCCCCACCTGTAGGATCTCTCTCCCAAAGAAAACGTCAGCAATAC
GCCAAGAGCAAAAAACAGGGTAACTCGTCTAACAGCCGACCTGCCCGTGCCCTCTTCTGTTTATCCCTCA
ATAACCCCATCCGAAGAGCCTGCATTAGTATAGTGGATTGGAAACCATTTGACATATTTATATTATTGGC
TATTTTTGCCAATTGTGTGGCCTTAGCTATTTACATCCCGTTCCCTGAAGATGATTCTAATTCAACAAAT
CATAACTTGGAAAAAGTAGAATATGCCTTCCTGATTATCTTTACAGTGGAGACATTTCTGAAGATTATAG
CGTACGGACTGCTGCTGCATCCTAATGCTTACGTTAGGAACGGATGGAACTTACTGGATTTTGTTATAGT
AATAGTAGGATTGTTTAGTGTAATTTTGGAACAATTAACCAAAGAAACAGAAGGCGGGAACCACTCTAGT
GGCAAATCAGGAGGCTTTGATGTCAAAGCCCTCCGTGCCTTCCGAGTGTTAAGACCGCTTCGACTTGTAT
CATCAGTGCCCAGTTTACAAGTTGTTCTGAACTCCATTATAAAAGCCATGGTCCCCCTCCTCCACATAGC
CCTTTTGGTGTTATTCGTAATTATCATCTATGCGATTATAGGGTTGGAACTTTTTATTGGAAAAATGCAC
AAAACCTGTTTTTTTGCTGACTCAGATATAGTAGCTGAAGAGGACCCAGCTCCATGCGCGTTCTCAGGGA
ATGGACGCCAGTGTGCCGCCAATGGCACGGAATGTAGGAGCGGCTGGGTCGGCCCCAATGGAGGCATCAC
TAATTTTGACAACTTTGCCTTTGCCATGCTCACTGTGTTCCAGTGCATCACCATGGAGGGCTGGACAGAT
GTGCTCTACTGGGTTAATGATGCGATAGGATGGGAGTGGCCATGGGTGTATTTTGTTAGTCTGATCATCC
TTGGCTCATTTTTCGTCCTTAACCTGGTTCTTGGTGTCCTTAGTGGAGAATTCTCAAAGGAAAGAGAGAA
GGCTAAAGCACGTGGAGATTTCCAGAAGCTTCGGGAGAAGCAGCAGCTGGAAGAGGATCTCAAGGGCTAC
TTGGACTGGATCACCCAGGCAGAAGACATAGATCCTGAGAATGAAGAGGAGGGTGGAGAGGAGGGCAAAC
GAAACACTAGCATGCCCACCAGTGAGACCGAATCTGTGAACACAGAGAACGTAAGTGGTGAAGGCGAGAC
CCAGGGATGCTGTGGAAGTCTCTGGTGCTGGTGGAAAAGAAGAGGCGCGGCCAAGACTGGGCCCTCTGGG
TGTCGGCGGTGGGGCCAAGCCATCTCGAAATCCAAGCTCAGCCGTCGGTGGCGTCGCTGGAACCGGTTCA
ATCGCAGGAGATGCAGGGCAGCTGTGAAGTCTGTCACGTTTTACTGGCTGGTGATCGTTCTGGTGTTTCT
CAACACTCTGACGATTTCCTCTGAGCACTACAATCAGCCAGACTGGCTGACGCAGATTCAAGATATAGCG
AACAAAGTGCTCTTGGCTTTGTTCACCTGTGAGATGCTGGTGAAGATGTACAGCCTGGGCCTCCAGGCCT
ACTTCGTCTCTCTCTTCAACCGCTTCGATTGCTTTGTGGTGTGTGGGGGAATCACCGAAACCATCCTGGT
GGAACTGGAGCTCATGTCTCCCCTGGGCGTCTCTGTGTTCCGGTGTGTACGTCTCCTGAGGATCTTCAAA
GTGACCAGGCACTGGACTTCCCTGAGCAACTTGGTGGCGTCCCTGTTAAACTCCATGAAGTCCATCGCCT
CTCTGCTGTTGCTGCTCTTCCTCTTCATCATCATCTTCTCCCTGCTGGGGATGCAGCTGTTCGGAGGGAA
GTTCAATTTCGATGAGACACAGACCAAGCGAAGCACCTTCGACAACTTCCCACAGGCGCTCCTGACTGTG
TTCCAGATCCTGACGGGCGAAGACTGGAATGCGGTGATGTATGACGGCATCATGGCCTACGGAGGCCCGT
CCTCCTCTGGAATGATTGTCTGTATTTACTTCATCATCCTTTTCATCTGTGGTAACTATATCCTGCTGAA
CGTCTTCTTGGCCATTGCTGTAGACAATTTGGCTGATGCTGAAAGTCTGAACACTGCTCAGAAAGAGGAA
GCCGAAGAAAAAGAAAGGAAAAAAATTGCCAGAAAAGAAAGCCTAGAAAACAAAAAAAACAACAAACCAG
AGGTCAACCAGATAGCCAACAGTGACAACAAGGTTACTATTGATGACTATCAAGAGGAGGCTGAAGATAA
GGACCCTTATCCACCCTGCGATGTGCCAGTAGGTGAAGAGGAAGAGGAGGAGGAAGAGGACGAGCCTGAG
GTTCCTGCTGGTCCCCGTCCTCGAAGAATCTCAGAGTTGAACATGAAGGAGAAAATTGCGCCCATCCCCG
AAGGAAGCGCATTCTTCATTCTTAGCAAGACCAACCCGATCCGTGTGGGTTGCCACAAACTCATCAACCA
CCACATCTTCACCAACCTCATCCTGGTCTTCATCATGCTGAGCAGCGCTGCCCTGGCCGCAGAGGATCCC
ATCCGCAGCCACTCCTTCCGCAACACTATACTGGGCTACTTTGACTATGCTTTCACAGCCATCTTTACGG
TTGAAATCCTGTTAAAGATGACAACTTTTGGAGCGTTCTTGCACAAAGGGGCTTTCTGTAGGAACTACTT
CAATTTGCTGGACATGCTGGTCGTTGGGGTGTCTCTGGTGTCATTTGGGATTCAATCCAGTGCCATCTCG
GTTGTGAAGATTCTGAGGGTCTTAAGGGTCTTGAGGCCTCTCAGAGCAATCAACAGAGCAAAAGGACTTA
AGCACGTGGTCCAGTGTGTCTTTGTGGCCATCCGAACCATCGGCAACATCATGATCGTCACGACCCTGCT
CCAGTTCATGTTTGCTTGCATTGGGGTCCAGCTGTTCAAGGGGAAGTTCTACCGTTGCACAGATGAGGCC
AAAAGTAACCCCGAGGAGTGCAGGGGGCTTTTCATCCTTTATAAGGACGGCGATGTCGACAGTCCCGTGG
TCCGTGAGAGGATCTGGCAAAACAGTGATTTCAATTTCGACAATGTCCTTTCGGCTATGATGGTGCTCTT
CACGGTCTCGACTTTTGAGGGCTGGCCCGCGTTGCTGTACAAAGCTATTGACTCAAACGGAGAGAACGTT
GGTCCTGTCTACAACTACCGTGTGGAGATCTCCATCTTCTTCATTATCTACATCATCATCGTGGCCTTCT
TCATGATGAATATCTTCGTGGGCTTCGTCATCGTCACCTTCCAGGAGCAGGGAGAAAAGGAGTATAAGAA
CTGTGAGCTGGACAAAAATCAGCGTCAGTGTGTGGAATATGCCTTGAAGGCCCGCCCCTTAAGGAGATAC
ATCCCCAAAAACCCATACCAGTACAAGTTCTGGTACGTGGTGAACTCCTCGCCTTTCGAATATATGATGT
TTGTCCTCATCATGCTCAACACGCTCTGCCTGGCCATGCAGCACTATGAGCAATCCAAGATGTTCAATGA
CGCCATGGACATTCTGAACATGGTCTTCACGGGGGTCTTCACCGTTGAGATGGTTTTGAAAGTCATCGCA
TTTAAGCCCAAGCACTATTTCACTGATGCATGGAATACTTTTGATGCCTTAATTGTTGTCGGTAGCGTCG
TTGATATTGCTATAACTGAAGTGAATAACTCTGAAGAGAGCAATAGAATCTCCATCACCTTTTTCCGTCT
TTTCCGAGTGATGCGGTTGGTGAAGCTTCTCAGCAGAGGGGAAGGCATCCGGACTCTGCTATGGACCTTC
ATTAAGTCCTTCCAGGCACTCCCATATGTCGCCCTCCTCATTGCCATGCTCTTCTTCATCTACGCCGTCA
TTGGCATGCAGATGTTTGGGAAGGTTGCCATGAGAGATAACAACCAGATCAATAGGAACAACAACTTCCA
GACGTTTCCCCAGGCAGTGCTGCTGCTCTTCAGGTGTGCAACAGGGGAGGCCTGGCAGGAGATCATGCTC
GCCTGCCTCCCTGGGAAGCTGTGTGACCCGGACTCAGATTACAACCCAGGAGAGGAATATACTTGTGGGA
GCAACTTTGCCATTGTCTACTTCATCAGCTTTTACATGCTCTGTGCGTTCCTGATCATCAACCTCTTCGT
GGCTGTCATCATGGACAATTTTGACTATCTGACGAGGGACTGGTCTATTCTGGGGCCTCACCACTTGGAC
GAATTCAAAAGAATATGGTCTGAATATGACCCCGAGGCAAAGGGAAGGATAAAACACCTTGATGTGGTCA
CTTTGCTCCGACGTATCCAGCCTCCCCTGGGATTTGGAAAGTTGTGTCCACACCGAGTGGCGTGTAAGAG
ATTGGTCGCCATGAACATGCCTCTCAACAGTGATGGGACAGTCATGTTCAATGCAACTCTGTTTGCTTTG
GTACGGACGGCTCTCAAGATCAAGACTGAAGGCAACCTGGAGCAAGCTAATGAAGAGCTCCGCGCTGTGA
TAAAGAAAATCTGGAAGAAGACAAGCATGAAGCTACTTGACCAAGTTGTCCCTCCAGCTGGTGATGATGA
GGTAACCGTGGGGAAGTTCTATGCTACTTTCCTGATACAGGACTACTTTAGGAAATTCAAGAAGCGGAAA
GAGCAAGGCCTGGTGGGGTCTAGTGGAGGTGGAGGTGGTGGCGGTGGTGGAGGAGGAGGAGCGGCCGCTA
TCCTCTGGCATGAGATGTGGCATGAAGGCCTGGAAGAGGCATCTCGTTTGTACTTTGGGGAAAGGAACGT
GAAAGGCATGTTTGAGGTGCTGGAGCCCTTGCATGCTATGATGGAACGGGGCCCCCAGACTCTGAAGGAA
ACATCCTTTAATCAGGCCTATGGTCGAGATTTAATGGAGGCCCAAGAGTGGTGCAGGAAGTACATGAAAT
CAGGGAATGTCAAGGACCTCCTCCAAGCCTGGGACCTCTATTATCATGTGTTCCGACGAATCTCAAAGTA
ATCTAGAGGGCCCGCGGTTCGAAGGTAAGCCTATCCCTAACCCTCTCCTCGGTCTCGATTCTACGCGTAC
CGGTCATCATCACCATCACCATTGAGTTTAAACCCGCTGATCAGCCTCGACTGTGCCTTCTAGTTGCCAG
CCATCTGTTGTTTGCCCCTCCCCCGTGCCTTCCTTGACCCTGGAAGGTGCCACTCCCACTGTCCTTTCCT
AATAAAATGAGGAAATTGCATCGCATTGTCTGAGTAGGTGTCATTCTATTCTGGGGGGTGGGGTGGGGCA
GGACAGCAAGGGGGAGGATTGGGAAGACAATAGCAGGCATGCTGGGGATGCGGTGGGCTCTATGGCTTCT
GAGGCGGAAAGAACCAGCTGGGGCTCTAGGGGGTATCCCC
[124 nt withheld, positions 6271-6394]
C
[91 nt withheld, positions 6396-6486]
A
[49 nt withheld, positions 6488-6536]
CCTTTGACGTTGGAGTCCACGTTCTTT
[37 nt withheld, positions 6564-6600]
ACCCTATCTCGGTCTATTCTTTTGATTTATAAGGGATTTTGCCGATTTCGGCCTATTGGTTAAAAAATGA
GCTGATTTAACAAAAATTTAACGCGAATTAATTCTGTGGAATGTGTGTCAGTTAGGGTGTGGAAAGTCCC
CAGGCTCCCCAGCAGGCAGAAGTATGCAAAGCATGCATCTCAATTAGTCAGCAACCAGGTGTGGAAAGTC
CCCAGGCTCCCCAGCAGGCAGAAGTATGCAAAGCATGCATCTCAATTAGTCAGCAACCATAGTCCCGCCC
CTAACTCCGCCCATCCCGCCCCTAACTCCGCCCAGTTCCGCCCATTCTCCGCCCCATGGCTGACTAATTT
TTTTTATTTATGCAGAGGCCGAGGCCGCCTCTGCCTCTGAGCTATTCCAGAAGTAGTGAGGAGGCTTTTT
TGGAGGCCTAGGCTTTTGCAAAAAGCTCCCGGGAGCTTGTATATCCATTTTCGGATCTGATCAGCACGTG
TTGACAATTAATCATCGGCATAGTATATCGGCATAGTATAATACGACAAGGTGAGGAACTAAACCATGGC
CAAGCCTTTGTCTCAAGAAGAATCCACCCTCATTGAAAGAGCAACGGCTACAATCAACAGCATCCCCATC
TCTGAAGACTACAGCGTCGCCAGCGCAGCTCTCTCTAGCGACGGCCGCATCTTCACTGGTGTCAATGTAT
ATCATTTTACTGGGGGACCTTGTGCAGAACTCGTGGTGCTGGGCACTGCTGCTGCTGCGGCAGCTGGCAA
CCTGACTTGTATCGTCGCGATCGGAAATGAGAACAGGGGCATCTTGAGCCCCTGCGGACGGTGCCGACAG
GTGCTTCTCGATCTGCATCCTGGGATCAAAGCCATAGTGAAGGACAGTGATGGACAGCCGACGGCAGTTG
GGATTCGTGAATTGCTGCCCTCTGGTTATGTGTGGGAGGGCTAAGCACTTCGTGGCCGAGGAGCAGGACT
GACACGTGCTACGAGATTTCGATTCCACCGCCGCCTTCTATGAAAGGTTGGGCTTCGGAATCGTTTTCCG
GGACGCCGGCTGGATGATCCTCCAGCGCGGGGATCTCATGCTGGAGTTCTTCGCCCACCCCAACTTGTTT
ATTGCAGCTTATAATGGTTACAAATAAAGCAATAGCATCACAAATTTCACAAATAAAGCATTTTTTTCAC
TGCATTCTAGTTGTGGTTTGTCCAAACTCATCAATGTATCTTATCATGTCTGTATACCGTCGACCTCTAG
CTAGAGCTTGGCGTAATCATGGTCATAGCTGTTTCCTGTGTGAAATTGTTATCCGCTCACAATTCCACAC
AACATACGAGCCGGAAGCATAAAGTGTAAAGCCTGGGGTGCCTAATGAGTGAGCTAACTCACATTAATTG
CGTTGCGCTCACTGCCCGCTTTCCAGTCGGGAAACCTGTCGTGCCAGCTGCATTAATGAATCGGCCAACG
CGCGGGGAGAGGCGGTTTGCGTATTGGGCGCTCTTCCGCTTCCTCGCTCACTGACTCGCTGCGCTCGGTC
GTTCGGCTGCGGCGAGCGGTATCAGCTCACTCAAAGGCGGTAATACGGTTATCCACAGAATCAGGGGATA
ACGCAGGAAAGAACATGTGAGCAAAAGGCCAGCAAAAGGCCAGGAACCGTAAAAAGGCCGCGTTGCTGGC
GTTTTTCCATAGGCTCCGCCCCCCTGACGAGCATCACAAAAATCGACGCTCAAGTCAGAGGTGGCGAAAC
CCGACAGGACTATAAAGATACCAGGCGTTTCCCCCTGGAAGCTCCCTCGTGCGCTCTCCTGTTCCGACCC
TGCCGCTTACCGGATACCTGTCCGCCTTTCTCCCTTCGGGAAGCGTGGCGCTTTCTCATAGCTCACGCTG
TAGGTATCTCAGTTCGGTGTAGGTCGTTCGCTCCAAGCTGGGCTGTGTGCACGAACCCCCCGTTCAGCCC
GACCGCTGCGCCTTATCCGGTAACTATCGTCTTGAGTCCAACCCGGTAAGACACGACTTATCGCCACTGG
CAGCAGCCACTGGTAACAGGATTAGCAGAGCGAGGTATGTAGGCGGTGCTACAGAGTTCTTGAAGTGGTG
GCCTAACTACGGCTACACTAGAAGAACAGTATTTGGTATCTGCGCTCTGCTGAAGCCAGTTACCTTCGGA
AAAAGAGTTGGTAGCTCTTGATCCGGCAAAAAAACCACCGCTGGTAGCGGTGGTTTTTTTGTTTGCAAGC
AGCAGATTACGCGCAGAAAAAAAGGATCTCAAGAAGATCCTTTGATCTTTTCTACGGGGTCTGACGCTCA
GTGGAACGAAAACTCACGTTAAGGGATTTTGGTCATGAGATTATCAAAAAGGATCTTCACCTAGATCCTT
TTAAATTAAAAATGAAGTTTTAAATCAATCTAAAGTATATATGAGTAAACTTGGTCTGACAGTTACCAAT
GCTTAATCAGTGAGGCACCTATCTCAGCGATCTGTCTATTTCGTTCATCCATAGTTGCCTGACTCCCCGT
CGTGTAGATAACTACGATACGGGAGGGCTTACCATCTGGCCCCAGTGCTGCAATGATACCGCGAGACCCA
CGCTCACCGGCTCCAGATTTATCAGCAATAAACCAGCCAGCCGGAAGGGCCGAGCGCAGAAGTGGTCCTG
CAACTTTATCCGCCTCCATCCAGTCTATTAATTGTTGCCGGGAAGCTAGAGTAAGTAGTTCGCCAGTTAA
TAGTTTGCGCAACGTTGTTGCCATTGCTACAGGCATCGTGGTGTCACGCTCGTCGTTTGGTATGGCTTCA
TTCAGCTCCGGTTCCCAACGATCAAGGCGAGTTACATGATCCCCCATGTTGTGCAAAAAAGCGGTTAGCT
CCTTCGGTCCTCCGATCGTTGTCAGAAGTAAGTTGGCCGCAGTGTTATCACTCATGGTTATGGCAGCACT
GCATAATTCTCTTACTGTCATGCCATCCGTAAGATGCTTTTCTGTGACTGGTGAGTACTCAACCAAGTCA
TTCTGAGAATAGTGTATGCGGCGACCGAGTTGCTCTTGCCCGGCGTCAATACGGGATAATACCGCGCCAC
ATAGCAGAACTTTAAAAGTGCTCATCATTGGAAAACGTTCTTCGGGGCGAAAACTCTCAAGGATCTTACC
GCTGTTGAGATCCAGTTCGATGTAACCCACTCGTGCACCCAACTGATCTTCAGCATCTTTTACTTTCACC
AGCGTTTCTGGGTGAGCAAAAACAGGAAGGCAAAATGCCGCAAAAAAGGGAATAAGGGCGACACGGAAAT
GTTGAATACTCATACTCTTCCTTTTTCAATATTATTGAAGCATTTATCAGGGTTATTGTCTCATGAGCGG
ATACATATTTGAATGTATTTAGAAAAATAAACAAATAGGGGTTCCGCGCACATTTCCCCGAAAAGTGCCA
CCTGACGTCGACGGATCGGGAGATCGATCTCCCGATCCCCTATGGTGCACTCTCAGTACAATCTGCTCTG
ATGCCGCATAGTTAAGCCAGTATCTGCTCCCTGCTTGTGTGTTGGAGGTCGCTGAGTAGTGCGCGAGCAA
AATTTAAGCTACAACAAGGCAAGGCTTGACCGACAATTGCATGAAGAATCTGCTTAGGGTTAGGCGTTTT
GCGCTGCTTCGCGATGTACGGGCCAGATATACGCGTT
Features (pLannotate 1.2.2; 24 found; start..end, strand, type, name):
      1..380     +  enhancer       CMV enhancer: human cytomegalovirus immediate early enhancer
    381..584     +  promoter       CMV promoter: human cytomegalovirus (CMV) immediate early promoter
    580..613     +  LTR            5' LTR (truncated) (fragment): truncated 5' long terminal repeat (LTR) from HIV-1
    629..647     +  promoter       T7 promoter: promoter for bacteriophage T7 RNA polymerase
    677..5548    +  CDS            Cacna1d (fragment): CAC1D_MOUSE - Also known as Cach3, Cacn4, Cacnl1a2, Cchl1a2. Experimental evidence at protein level: Swiss-Prot protein existence level 1. Voltage-sensitive calcium channels (VSCC) mediate the entry of calcium ions into excitable cells and are also involved in a variety of calcium-dependent processes, including muscle contraction, hormone or neurotransmitter release, gene expression, cell motility, cell division and cell death. The isoform alpha-1D gives rise to L-type calcium currents. Long-lasting (L-type) calcium channels belong to the 'high-voltage activated' (HVA) group. They are blocked
   5600..5878    +  CDS            FRB*: T2098L mutant of FKBP-rapamycin binding domain of human FRAP binds synthetic ligands such as AP21967
   5904..5945    +  CDS            V5 tag: epitope tag from simian virus 5
   6001..6225    +  polyA_signal   bGH poly(A) signal: bovine growth hormone polyadenylation signal
   6229..6250    +  promoter       SV40 promoter (fragment): SV40 enhancer and early promoter
   6271..6699    +  rep_origin     f1 ori (sequence partly withheld): f1 bacteriophage origin of replication; arrow indicates direction of (+) strand synthesis
   6713..7042    +  promoter       SV40 promoter: SV40 enhancer and early promoter
   7090..7137    +  promoter       EM7 promoter: synthetic bacterial promoter&nbsp
   7156..7554    +  CDS            BSD: blasticidin S deaminase; Aspergillus terreus BSD; confers resistance to blasticidin
   7555..7582    +  CDS            BleoR (fragment): antibiotic-binding protein; Sh ble from Streptoalloteichus hindustanus; confers resistance to bleomycin, phleomycin, and Zeocin™
   7592..7717    +  CDS            ble (fragment): BLE_KLEPN - Experimental evidence at protein level: Swiss-Prot protein existence level 1. Binding protein with a strong affinity to the bleomycin family of antibiotics. Binds to CL990; an antimitotic-antibiotic compound. From Klebsiella pneumoniae.
   7712..7833    +  polyA_signal   SV40 poly(A) signal: SV40 polyadenylation signal
   7906..7922    -  protein_bind   lac operator: The lac repressor binds to the lac operator to inhibit transcription in E. coli. This inhibition can be relieved by adding lactose or isopropyl-β-D-thiogalactopyranoside (IPTG). lac repressor encoded by lacI
   7930..7960    -  promoter       lac promoter: promoter for the E. coli lac operon
   7975..7996    -  protein_bind   CAP binding site: CAP binding activates transcription in the presence of cAMP. E. coli catabolite activator protein
   8009..8101    -  CDS            lacI (fragment): lac repressor; lacI; The lac repressor binds to the lac operator to inhibit transcription in E. coli. This inhibition can be relieved by adding lactose or isopropyl-β-D-thiogalactopyranoside (IPTG).
   8284..8872    -  rep_origin     ori: high-copy-number ColE1/pMB1/pBR322/pUC origin of replication
   9043..9903    -  CDS            AmpR: β-lactamase; bla; confers resistance to ampicillin, carbenicillin, and related antibiotics
   9904..10008   -  promoter       AmpR promoter: bla
  10071..10123   -  misc_feature   bom (fragment): basis of mobility region from pBR322
