[The description below was written by a language model from this plasmid's Addgene catalogue record and pLannotate feature annotations shown in this document.]
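Description:
alpha1Ddelta-G12-FRB is a mammalian expression plasmid built on the pcDNA6 backbone. It encodes a short variant of the rat L-type calcium channel pore-forming subunit alpha1D (Cacna1d, CaV1.3) fused at its C terminus to the FKBP-rapamycin binding (FRB) domain. The channel insert, cloned between NheI and XbaI sites, carries a deletion of an 18-residue segment and is transcribed from the CMV immediate early enhancer/promoter, with a T7 promoter just upstream of the coding region and a bGH polyadenylation signal downstream. The name suggests a "G12" linker between channel and FRB, but the record does not define it. In the sequenced 10,277 nt plasmid, the annotation software matched the channel reading frame to the mouse orthologue and called the FRB segment as the T2098L form. A backbone V5 epitope lies shortly after FRB, though the record does not say whether it is translated in frame.

The plasmid is propagated in E. coli through a ColE1/pUC-type origin with ampicillin selection, although the depositor lists it as low copy. An f1 origin is also present. For selection in mammalian cells, an SV40 promoter (with the bacterial EM7 promoter) drives blasticidin S deaminase, followed by an SV40 poly(A) signal. The small bleomycin-resistance, lacI and HIV LTR fragments in the table appear to be backbone remnants or annotation artefacts.

The stated purpose is rapamycin-mediated heterodimerization. With FRB tethered to a truncated channel that retains the IQV region, adding rapamycin should recruit a partner peptide carrying the PCRD/DCRD C-terminal motifs. That partner is presumably an FKBP fusion supplied from a separate construct. This lets users study acute inhibition of L-type calcium channels by these C-terminal motifs.
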