Addgene plasmid #87454: alpha1Ddelta-G12-FRB
Purpose: rapamycin-mediated heterodimerization between IQV and PCRD/DCRD from C-terminal of LTCCs
Depositing lab: Xiaodong Liu. Depositing organization: Tsinghua University. Publication: Cooperative and acute inhibitionby multiple C-terminal motifs of L-type Ca2+ channels. Liu N, Yang Y, Ge L, Liu M, Colecraft HM, Liu X. Elife. 2017 Jan 6;6. pii: e21989. doi: 10.7554/eLife.21989. PubMed 28059704.
Backbone
  Vector backbone: pcDNA6
  Backbone size w/o insert (bp): 5069
  Vector type: Mammalian Expression
Growth in bacteria
  Bacterial resistance: Ampicillin, 100 μg/mL
  Growth temperature: 37°C
  Growth strain: DH5alpha
  Copy number: Low Copy
Gene/Insert
  Gene/Insert name: a1D short variants
  Species: R. norvegicus (rat)
  Insert size (bp): 4875
  Mutation: delete KYPAKNTTIALQMLERML
  Entrez Gene: Cacna1d
  Promoter: CMV
  Tag / fusion protein: FRB (C terminal on insert)
  Cloning method: Restriction Enzyme; 5′ cloning site Nhe I (not destroyed); 3′ cloning site Xba I (not destroyed)
  Sequencing primers: 5′ CMV-F
Terms and licenses: Academic/Nonprofit Terms; Industry Terms: Not Available to Industry
Depositor comments: FRB (279 bp)
How to cite: alpha1Ddelta-G12-FRB was a gift from Xiaodong Liu (Addgene plasmid # 87454 ; http://n2t.net/addgene:87454 ; RRID:Addgene_87454)
